Addgene plasmid #179790: pPOTv7-blast-tagRFPt
Purpose: Trypanosoma brucei PCR only tagging (pPOT) vector for endogenous gene tagging
Depositing lab: Samuel Dean & Keith Gull. Depositing organization: University of Oxford. Publication: A comprehensive toolkit for protein localization and functional analysis in trypanosomatids. Paterou A, Saez Conde J, Tyc J, Sunter JD, Vaughan S, Gull K, Dean S. Open Biol. 2025 Apr;15(4):240361. doi: 10.1098/rsob.240361. Epub 2025 Apr 2. PubMed 40169015.
Backbone
  Vector backbone: pPOT
  Vector type: Unspecified
Growth in bacteria
  Bacterial resistance: Ampicillin, 100 μg/mL
  Growth temperature: 37°C
  Growth strain: NEB Stable
  Copy number: High Copy
Gene/Insert
  Gene/Insert name: tagRFPt
  Species: Synthetic
  Promoter: read through
  Cloning method: Restriction Enzyme; 5′ cloning site HindIII (not destroyed); 3′ cloning site BamHI (not destroyed)
  Sequencing primers: 5′ cTATGGGTTCTGGTAGTG; 3′ cTTAACTACCCGATCCTG
Terms and licenses: Academic/Nonprofit Terms; Industry Terms: Not Available to Industry
Depositor comments: Please visit https://doi.org/10.1101/2023.04.21.537815 for bioRxiv preprint.
How to cite: pPOTv7-blast-tagRFPt was a gift from Samuel Dean & Keith Gull (Addgene plasmid # 179790 ; http://n2t.net/addgene:179790 ; RRID:Addgene_179790)
