[The description below was written by a language model from this plasmid's Addgene catalogue record and pLannotate feature annotations shown in this document.]
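Description:
pPOTv7-blast-tagRFPt is a PCR-only tagging (pPOT) template plasmid for tagging genes at their endogenous loci in Trypanosoma brucei. It is not an expression vector in the usual sense. It serves as a template from which a tagging cassette is amplified, and that cassette is then integrated at the target gene. The record lists the promoter as "read through", meaning the cassette carries no dedicated promoter and relies on transcription already running through the locus where it integrates. In E. coli the plasmid is maintained at high copy from a ColE1/pUC-type origin and selected with ampicillin through the β-lactamase gene and its promoter. The backbone also retains typical cloning-vector elements: an f1 origin, flanking T7 and SP6 promoters, a lac promoter/operator with a CAP site, and fragments of lacZα, lacI and the pBR322 bom region.

The payload is the synthetic red fluorescent protein TagRFP-T, cloned between HindIII and BamHI sites that are both preserved, so the tag could be swapped for another within the pPOT series. The annotation shows two copies of the blasticidin S deaminase gene (bsd, from Aspergillus terreus), one upstream and one downstream of the fluorescent protein, all in the same orientation. This layout suggests that either marker–tag or tag–marker amplicons can be produced from one template, suiting N-terminal or C-terminal fusions respectively, although the record does not state this explicitly. Blasticidin resistance would provide selection of the modified parasites. The unannotated intervals between the coding sequences presumably hold linkers and trypanosome RNA-processing sequences, but these are not identified in the feature table. The construct belongs to a toolkit for protein localisation and functional analysis in trypanosomatids.
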