Features (pLannotate 1.2.2; 15 found; start..end, strand, type, name):
    171..560     +  CDS            bsd: BSD_ASPTE - Experimental evidence at protein level: Swiss-Prot protein existence level 1. Catalyzes the deamination of the cytosine moiety of the antibiotics blasticidin S, cytomycin and acetylblasticidin S. From Aspergillus terreus.
    957..1688    +  CDS            TagRFP-T: TagRFP-T is a basic (constitutively fluorescent) red fluorescent protein published in 2008, derived from Entacmaea quadricolor. It has low acid sensitivity.
   2091..2480    +  CDS            bsd: BSD_ASPTE - Experimental evidence at protein level: Swiss-Prot protein existence level 1. Catalyzes the deamination of the cytosine moiety of the antibiotics blasticidin S, cytomycin and acetylblasticidin S. From Aspergillus terreus.
   2676..2694    -  promoter       SP6 promoter: promoter for bacteriophage SP6 RNA polymerase
   2736..2752    -  protein_bind   lac operator: The lac repressor binds to the lac operator to inhibit transcription in E. coli. This inhibition can be relieved by adding lactose or isopropyl-β-D-thiogalactopyranoside (IPTG). lac repressor encoded by lacI
   2760..2790    -  promoter       lac promoter: promoter for the E. coli lac operon
   2805..2826    -  protein_bind   CAP binding site: CAP binding activates transcription in the presence of cAMP. E. coli catabolite activator protein
   2839..2931    -  CDS            lacI (fragment): lac repressor; lacI; The lac repressor binds to the lac operator to inhibit transcription in E. coli. This inhibition can be relieved by adding lactose or isopropyl-β-D-thiogalactopyranoside (IPTG).
   3114..3702    -  rep_origin     ori: high-copy-number ColE1/pMB1/pBR322/pUC origin of replication
   3873..4733    -  CDS            AmpR: β-lactamase; bla; confers resistance to ampicillin, carbenicillin, and related antibiotics
   4734..4838    -  promoter       AmpR promoter: bla
   4865..4915    +  misc_feature   bom (fragment): basis of mobility region from pBR322
   4916..5371    -  rep_origin     f1 ori (sequence partly withheld): f1 bacteriophage origin of replication; arrow indicates direction of (+) strand synthesis
   5375..5532    -  CDS            lacZα (fragment): LacZα fragment of β-galactosidase; lacZ fragment
   5535..2       +  promoter       T7 promoter (across the origin): promoter for bacteriophage T7 RNA polymerase
>Addgene plasmid #179790 | pPOTv7-blast-tagRFPt | addgene full sequence | sequence record 355147 | Addgene NGS Result
GGGCGAATTGGGCCCGTATAATGCAGACCTGCTGCAAGCTAGGGGCACAGCAAGGTCTTCTGAAATTCAT
GTTTTTTTTTTTTTTACTCTGCATTGCAGTCTCCGCTCTTATTTAGTTTTGCTTTACGTAAGGTCTCGTT
GCTGCCATAAAATAAGCTCTAGTGGAATTCATGCCTTTGTCTCAAGAAGAATCCACCCTCATTGAAAGAG
CAACGGCTACAATCAACAGCATCCCCATCTCTGAAGACTACAGCGTCGCCAGCGCAGCTCTCTCTAGCGA
CGGCCGCATCTTCACTGGTGTCAATGTATATCATTTTACTGGGGGACCTTGTGCAGAACTCGTGGTGCTG
GGCACTGCTGCTGCTGCGGCAGCTGGCAACCTGACTTGTATCGTCGCGATCGGAAATGAGAACAGGGGCA
TCTTGAGCCCCTGCGGACGGTGCCGACAGGTGCTTCTCGACCTGCATCCTGGGATCAAAGCCATAGTGAA
GGACAGTGATGGACAGCCGACGGCAGTTGGGATTCGTGAATTGCTGCCCTCTGGTTATGTGTGGGAGGGC
TAACCATGGTGCCCATTTAGTTGGCCTTTCCCTTGTCTCGTGTCTTTTCCGTGGAAAGGTTCCCGGAGTA
ATCTGATGGCACAGCAGGGAGGTGCGCCTGCAGGTTGGTTAGGAAGGGGGGATGATGTAAAAGAAGAAAA
TGGGGGGATTCGAGCCCCACGCGTTGCTCAAGCTGTGTAGCGCAGGCGTTTCCTTACATATTTCTCTAAC
AGGCACGGAAGCCTAACAAATACACTTGGCTTATTTTTTTGCCCCCTCATGTCTTGTACAAATATTTGCG
ATAGCTTAGCTATCAGCCACATTAATCAAACAAGTATACCAACAAGCCCGAAAACAGAAACTCAACTGCA
ACGGGTACCTATGGGTTCTGGTAGTGGTTCCGGTTCCGGTTCTAAGCTTGTCTCGAAGGGAGAGGAGCTT
ATAAAGGAAAATATGCACATGAAGTTATATATGGAAGGAACGGTTAATAATCACCATTTTAAATGTACGT
CAGAAGGTGAAGGAAAGCCATACGAGGGCACACAGACTATGAGGATAAAGGTTGTCGAGGGAGGCCCACT
GCCTTTCGCGTTCGATATTCTCGCCACGTCTTTTATGTATGGCTCAAGGACTTTCATCAATCATACGCAG
GGCATCCCGGACTTTTTCAAGCAGAGTTTTCCTGAGGGGTTTACGTGGGAGCGTGTTACCACATACGAAG
ATGGAGGAGTGCTTACCGCAACTCAGGACACTTCATTACAAGACGGATGCCTGATCTATAACGTTAAGAT
CCGCGGAGTGAATTTCCCGAGTAACGGACCAGTGATGCAAAAGAAAACACTTGGATGGGAAGCTAACACG
GAGATGTTGTATCCCGCAGATGGGGGTTTGGAGGGCAGGACAGACATGGCATTAAAATTGGTGGGCGGTG
GTCACCTGATCTGTAATTTTAAGACGACGTATCGAAGTAAGAAACCTGCTAAGAACTTGAAGATGCCAGG
GGTCTACTACGTCGATCATCGCCTTGAGAGGATTAAAGAGGCAGATAAGGAGACCTATGTAGAACAGCAC
GAGGTGGCTGTGGCCCGTTACTGCGATCTGCCCTCGAAGTTAGGTCACAAATTAAACGGCATGGACGAAT
TGTACAAGGGATCCGGATCAGGATCTGGATCAGGATCGGGTAGTTAAGAGCTCCGCTGCGCTTAAATGTC
TTTCATTATAATCAATGTATAACCTTTATGTAGTATTTCAATCTATGCCGCTGTGTACGTGCACTGCGGT
GCCTATCCTTCGGCATTAGAGAGTCACTGTTTGTGTAGATCGTAGCTGCATGTCTGACATCTGGTTCATT
AGTGCCGTTTTGAGTCTGCACTGTTGTGCAACTTGATATTCATCACTGCACACCAACCGTGTGTTTCCTC
CTTTGGGTGCACCCTTTAATCCTTGTCTTCTCCTTTTTTGTCTCTTTCCCCCTCGAAAAGGTGTCAAACT
ACTGCCGCATAAACTACGGTTATCCCAAATTTAAGAGAAAGCAATAAAGCATCAGCTAGCATGCCTTTGT
CTCAAGAAGAATCCACCCTCATTGAAAGAGCAACGGCTACAATCAACAGCATCCCCATCTCTGAAGACTA
CAGCGTCGCCAGCGCAGCTCTCTCTAGCGACGGCCGCATCTTCACTGGTGTCAATGTATATCATTTTACT
GGGGGACCTTGTGCAGAACTCGTGGTGCTGGGCACTGCTGCTGCTGCGGCAGCTGGCAACCTGACTTGTA
TCGTCGCGATCGGAAATGAGAACAGGGGCATCTTGAGCCCCTGCGGACGGTGCCGACAGGTGCTTCTCGA
TCTGCATCCTGGGATCAAAGCCATAGTGAAGGACAGTGATGGACAGCCGACGGCAGTTGGGATTCGTGAA
TTGCTGCCCTCTGGTTATGTGTGGGAGGGCTAACTCGAGTGCCCATTTAGTTGGCTTTTCCCTTGTCTCG
TGTCTTTTCCGTGGAAAGGTTCCCGGAGTAATCTGATGGCACAGCAGGGAGGTGCGCCTGCAGGTTGGTT
AGGAAGGGGGGATGATGTAAAAGAAGAAAATGGGGGGATTCGAGCCCCGCACAGGTCTCTCAAATTGGAT
GCATAGCTTGAGTATTCTATAGTGTCACCTAAATAGCTTGGCGTAATCATGGTCATAGCTGTTTCCTGTG
TGAAATTGTTATCCGCTCACAATTCCACACAACATACGAGCCGGAAGCATAAAGTGTAAAGCCTGGGGTG
CCTAATGAGTGAGCTAACTCACATTAATTGCGTTGCGCTCACTGCCCGCTTTCCAGTCGGGAAACCTGTC
GTGCCAGCTGCATTAATGAATCGGCCAACGCGCGGGGAGAGGCGGTTTGCGTATTGGGCGCTCTTCCGCT
TCCTCGCTCACTGACTCGCTGCGCTCGGTCGTTCGGCTGCGGCGAGCGGTATCAGCTCACTCAAAGGCGG
TAATACGGTTATCCACAGAATCAGGGGATAACGCAGGAAAGAACATGTGAGCAAAAGGCCAGCAAAAGGC
CAGGAACCGTAAAAAGGCCGCGTTGCTGGCGTTTTTCCATAGGCTCCGCCCCCCTGACGAGCATCACAAA
AATCGACGCTCAAGTCAGAGGTGGCGAAACCCGACAGGACTATAAAGATACCAGGCGTTTCCCCCTGGAA
GCTCCCTCGTGCGCTCTCCTGTTCCGACCCTGCCGCTTACCGGATACCTGTCCGCCTTTCTCCCTTCGGG
AAGCGTGGCGCTTTCTCATAGCTCACGCTGTAGGTATCTCAGTTCGGTGTAGGTCGTTCGCTCCAAGCTG
GGCTGTGTGCACGAACCCCCCGTTCAGCCCGACCGCTGCGCCTTATCCGGTAACTATCGTCTTGAGTCCA
ACCCGGTAAGACACGACTTATCGCCACTGGCAGCAGCCACTGGTAACAGGATTAGCAGAGCGAGGTATGT
AGGCGGTGCTACAGAGTTCTTGAAGTGGTGGCCTAACTACGGCTACACTAGAAGAACAGTATTTGGTATC
TGCGCTCTGCTGAAGCCAGTTACCTTCGGAAAAAGAGTTGGTAGCTCTTGATCCGGCAAACAAACCACCG
CTGGTAGCGGTGGTTTTTTTGTTTGCAAGCAGCAGATTACGCGCAGAAAAAAAGGATCTCAAGAAGATCC
TTTGATCTTTTCTACGGGGTCTGACGCTCAGTGGAACGAAAACTCACGTTAAGGGATTTTGGTCATGAGA
TTATCAAAAAGGATCTTCACCTAGATCCTTTTAAATTAAAAATGAAGTTTTAAATCAATCTAAAGTATAT
ATGAGTAAACTTGGTCTGACAGTTACCAATGCTTAATCAGTGAGGCACCTATCTCAGCGATCTGTCTATT
TCGTTCATCCATAGTTGCCTGACTCCCCGTCGTGTAGATAATTACGATACGGGAGGGCTTACCATCTGGC
CCCAGTGCTGCAATGATACCGCGAGACCCACGCTCACCGGCTCCAGATTTATCAGCAATAAACCAGCCAG
CCGGAAGGGCCGAGCGCAGAAGTGGTCCTGCAACTTTATCCGCCTCCATCCAGTCTATTAATTGTTGCCG
GGAAGCTAGAGTAAGTAGTTCGCCAGTTAATAGTTTGCGCAACGTTGTTGCCATTGCTACAGGCATCGTG
GTGTCACGCTCGTCGTTTGGTATGGCTTCATTCAGCTCCGGTTCCCAACGATCAAGGCGAGTTACATGAT
CCCCCATGTTGTGCAAAAAAGCGGTTAGCTCCTTCGGTCCTCCGATCGTTGTCAGAAGTAAGTTGGCCGC
AGTGTTATCACTCATGGTTATGGCAGCACTGCATAATTCTCTTACTGTCATGCCATCCGTAAGATGCTTT
TCTGTGACTGGTGAGTACTCAACCAAGTCATTCTGAGAATAGTGTATGCGGCGACCGAGTTGCTCTTGCC
CGGCGTCAATACGGGATAATACCGCGCCACATAGCAGAACTTTAAAAGTGCTCATCATTGGAAAACGTTC
TTCGGGGCGAAAACTCTCAAGGATCTTACCGCTGTTGAGATCCAGTTCGATGTAACCCACTCGTGCACCC
AACTGATCTTCAGCATCTTTTACTTTCACCAGCGTTTCTGGGTGAGCAAAAACAGGAAGGCAAAATGCCG
CAAAAAAGGGAATAAGGGCGACACGGAAATGTTGAATACTCATACTCTTCCTTTTTCAATATTATTGAAG
CATTTATCAGGGTTATTGTCTCATGAGCGGATACATATTTGAATGTATTTAGAAAAATAAACAAATAGGG
GTTCCGCGCACATTTCCCCGAAAAGTGCCACCTGATGCGGTGTGAAATACCGCACAGATGCGTAAGGAGA
AAATACCGCATCAGGAAATTGTAAGCGTTAATATTTTGTTAAAATTCGCGTTAAATTTTTGTTAAATCAG
CTCATTTTTTAACCAATAGGCCGAAATCGGCAAAATCCCTTATAAATCAAAAGAATAGACCGAGATAGGG
T
[37 nt withheld, positions 5042-5078]
AAAGAACGTGGACTCCAACGTCAAAGG
[49 nt withheld, positions 5106-5154]
T
[91 nt withheld, positions 5156-5246]
G
[98 nt withheld, positions 5248-5345]
ACTTAATGCGCCGCTACAGGGCGCGTCCATTCGCCATTCAGGCTGCGCAACTGTTGGGAAGGGCGATCGG
TGCGGGCCTCTTCGCTATTACGCCAGCTGGCGAAAGGGGGATGTGCTGCAAGGCGATTAAGTTGGGTAAC
GCCAGGGTTTTCCCAGTCACGACGTTGTAAAACGACGGCCAGTGAATTGTAATACGACTCACTATA
